>Addgene plasmid #161054 | pDONR221-SLC17A1_STOP | depositor full sequence | sequence record 312042 | Full Sequence
CTTTCCTGCGTTATCCCCTGATTCTGTGGATAACCGTATTACCGCCTTTGAGTGAGCTGATACCGCTCGC
CGCAGCCGAACGACCGAGCGCAGCGAGTCAGTGAGCGAGGAAGCGGAAGAGCGCCCAATACGCAAACCGC
CTCTCCCCGCGCGTTGGCCGATTCATTAATGCAGCTGGCACGACAGGTTTCCCGACTGGAAAGCGGGCAG
TGAGCGCAACGCAATTAATACGCGTACCGCTAGCCAGGAAGAGTTTGTAGAAACGCAAAAAGGCCATCCG
TCAGGATGGCCTTCTGCTTAGTTTGATGCCTGGCAGTTTATGGCGGGCGTCCTGCCCGCCACCCTCCGGG
CCGTTGCTTCACAACGTTCAAATCCGCTCCCGGCGGATTTGTCCTACTCAGGAGAGCGTTCACCGACAAA
CAACAGATAAAACGAAAGGCCCAGTCTTCCGACTGAGCCTTTCGTTTTATTTGATGCCTGGCAGTTCCCT
ACTCTCGCGTTAACGCTAGCATGGATGTTTTCCCAGTCACGACGTTGTAAAACGACGGCCAGTCTTAAGC
TCGGGCCCCAAATAATGATTTTATTTTGACTGATAGTGACCTGTTCGTTGCAACACATTGATGAGCAATG
CTTTTTTATAATGCCAACTTTGTACAAAAAAGCAGGCTCCACCATGCAGATGGACAACCGGCTGCCCCCT
AAGAAGGTGCCTGGCTTCTGCTCCTTTAGATACGGCCTGTCTTTCCTGGTGCACTGCTGTAATGTGATCA
TCACAGCCCAGCGGGCCTGTCTGAACCTGACCATGGTGGTCATGGTGAATTCTACAGATCCCCACGGCCT
GCCTAACACCAGCACAAAGAAGCTGCTGGACAACATCAAGAATCCTATGTACAATTGGAGCCCAGATATC
CAGGGCATCATCCTGAGCTCCACATCCTATGGCGTGATCATCATCCAGGTGCCCGTGGGCTACTTCTCTG
GCATCTATAGCACCAAGAAGATGATCGGCTTTGCCCTGTGCCTGTCTAGCGTGCTGAGCCTGCTGATCCC
ACCCGCCGCCGGCATCGGCGTGGCCTGGGTGGTGGTGTGCAGGGCAGTGCAGGGAGCAGCACAGGGCATC
GTGGCCACAGCCCAGTTCGAGATCTACGTGAAGTGGGCACCTCCACTGGAGAGGGGCAGACTGACCTCCA
TGTCTACAAGCGGCTTCCTGCTGGGCCCTTTTATCGTGCTGCTGGTGACCGGCGTGATCTGCGAGTCCCT
GGGATGGCCAATGGTGTTCTATATCTTTGGAGCATGCGGATGTGCCGTGTGCCTGCTGTGGTTCGTGCTG
TTTTACGACGATCCAAAGGACCACCCCTGTATCTCCATCTCTGAGAAGGAGTATATCACCTCCTCTCTGG
TGCAGCAGGTGAGCTCCTCTAGACAGAGCCTGCCAATCAAGGCCATCCTGAAGTCCCTGCCCGTGTGGGC
AATCAGCACCGGCTCCTTCACATTCTTTTGGAGCCACAACATCATGACCCTGTACACACCCATGTTTATC
AATTCCATGCTGCACGTGAACATCAAGGAGAATGGCTTCCTGAGCTCCCTGCCTTATCTGTTTGCATGGA
TCTGCGGAAACCTGGCAGGACAGCTGTCCGACTTCTTTCTGACAAGGAATATCCTGTCTGTGATCGCCGT
GCGCAAGCTGTTCACCGCAGCAGGCTTTCTGCTGCCAGCAATCTTCGGCGTGTGCCTGCCTTACCTGTCT
AGCACATTCTATTCCATCGTGATCTTTCTGATCCTGGCAGGAGCAACCGGATCTTTCTGCCTGGGCGGCG
TGTTTATCAACGGCCTGGATATCGCCCCAAGGTACTTCGGCTTTATCAAGGCCTGTTCTACCCTGACAGG
CATGATCGGAGGACTGATCGCAAGCACCCTGACAGGCCTGATCCTGAAGCAGGACCCCGAGAGCGCCTGG
TTCAAGACCTTTATCCTGATGGCCGCCATCAATGTGACAGGCCTGATCTTTTATCTGATCGTGGCCACCG
CCGAGATCCAGGATTGGGCCAAGGAGAAGCAGCACACCCGCCTGTAAGACCCAGCTTTCTTGTACAAAGT
TGGCATTATAAGAAAGCATTGCTTATCAATTTGTTGCAACGAACAGGTCACTATCAGTCAAAATAAAATC
ATTATTTGCCATCCAGCTGATATCCCCTATAGTGAGTCGTATTACATGGTCATAGCTGTTTCCTGGCAGC
TCTGGCCCGTGTCTCAAAATCTCTGATGTTACATTGCACAAGATAAAATAATATCATCATGAACAATAAA
ACTGTCTGCTTACATAAACAGTAATACAAGGGGTGTTATGAGCCATATTCAACGGGAAACGTCGAGGCCG
CGATTAAATTCCAACATGGATGCTGATTTATATGGGTATAAATGGGCTCGCGATAATGTCGGGCAATCAG
GTGCGACAATCTATCGCTTGTATGGGAAGCCCGATGCGCCAGAGTTGTTTCTGAAACATGGCAAAGGTAG
CGTTGCCAATGATGTTACAGATGAGATGGTCAGACTAAACTGGCTGACGGAATTTATGCCTCTTCCGACC
ATCAAGCATTTTATCCGTACTCCTGATGATGCATGGTTACTCACCACTGCGATCCCCGGAAAAACAGCAT
TCCAGGTATTAGAAGAATATCCTGATTCAGGTGAAAATATTGTTGATGCGCTGGCAGTGTTCCTGCGCCG
GTTGCATTCGATTCCTGTTTGTAATTGTCCTTTTAACAGCGATCGCGTATTTCGTCTCGCTCAGGCGCAA
TCACGAATGAATAACGGTTTGGTTGATGCGAGTGATTTTGATGACGAGCGTAATGGCTGGCCTGTTGAAC
AAGTCTGGAAAGAAATGCATAAACTTTTGCCATTCTCACCGGATTCAGTCGTCACTCATGGTGATTTCTC
ACTTGATAACCTTATTTTTGACGAGGGGAAATTAATAGGTTGTATTGATGTTGGACGAGTCGGAATCGCA
GACCGATACCAGGATCTTGCCATCCTATGGAACTGCCTCGGTGAGTTTTCTCCTTCATTACAGAAACGGC
TTTTTCAAAAATATGGTATTGATAATCCTGATATGAATAAATTGCAGTTTCATTTGATGCTCGATGAGTT
TTTCTAATCAGAATTGGTTAATTGGTTGTAACACTGGCAGAGCATTACGCTGACTTGACGGGACGGCGCA
AGCTCATGACCAAAATCCCTTAACGTGAGTTACGCGTCGTTCCACTGAGCGTCAGACCCCGTAGAAAAGA
TCAAAGGATCTTCTTGAGATCCTTTTTTTCTGCGCGTAATCTGCTGCTTGCAAACAAAAAAACCACCGCT
ACCAGCGGTGGTTTGTTTGCCGGATCAAGAGCTACCAACTCTTTTTCCGAAGGTAACTGGCTTCAGCAGA
GCGCAGATACCAAATACTGTTCTTCTAGTGTAGCCGTAGTTAGGCCACCACTTCAAGAACTCTGTAGCAC
CGCCTACATACCTCGCTCTGCTAATCCTGTTACCAGTGGCTGCTGCCAGTGGCGATAAGTCGTGTCTTAC
CGGGTTGGACTCAAGACGATAGTTACCGGATAAGGCGCAGCGGTCGGGCTGAACGGGGGGTTCGTGCACA
CAGCCCAGCTTGGAGCGAACGACCTACACCGAACTGAGATACCTACAGCGTGAGCTATGAGAAAGCGCCA
CGCTTCCCGAAGGGAGAAAGGCGGACAGGTATCCGGTAAGCGGCAGGGTCGGAACAGGAGAGCGCACGAG
GGAGCTTCCAGGGGGAAACGCCTGGTATCTTTATAGTCCTGTCGGGTTTCGCCACCTCTGACTTGAGCGT
CGATTTTTGTGATGCTCGTCAGGGGGGCGGAGCCTATGGAAAAACGCCAGCAACGCGGCCTTTTTACGGT
TCCTGGCCTTTTGCTGGCCTTTTGCTCACATGTT
Features (pLannotate 1.2.2; 10 found; start..end, strand, type, name):
    121..213     +  CDS            lacI (fragment): lac repressor; lacI; The lac repressor binds to the lac operator to inhibit transcription in E. coli. This inhibition can be relieved by adding lactose or isopropyl-β-D-thiogalactopyranoside (IPTG).
    268..295     -  terminator     rrnB T2 terminator: transcription terminator T2 from the E. coli rrnB gene
    427..470     +  terminator     rrnB T1 terminator: Escherichia coli rrnB; transcription terminator T1 from the E. coli rrnB gene
    517..553     -  CDS            lacZα (fragment): LacZα fragment of β-galactosidase; lacZ fragment
    569..668     +  protein_bind   attL1: mutant version of attL; recombination site for the Gateway® LR reaction LR Clonase™
    674..2074    +  CDS            SLC17A1: NPT1_HUMAN - Also known as NPT1. Experimental evidence at protein level: Swiss-Prot protein existence level 1. Important for the resorption of phosphate by the kidney. May be involved in actively transporting phosphate into cells via Na(+) cotransport in the renal brush border membrane. Plays a role in urate transport in the kidney (PubMed:27906618). From Homo sapiens (Human).
   2079..2178    -  protein_bind   attL2: mutant version of attL; recombination site for the Gateway® LR reaction LR Clonase™
   2196..2214    -  promoter       T7 promoter: promoter for bacteriophage T7 RNA polymerase
   2348..3157    +  CDS            KanR: aminoglycoside phosphotransferase; aph(3')-Ia; confers resistance to kanamycin in bacteria or G418 (Geneticin®) in eukaryotes
   3304..3892    +  rep_origin     ori: high-copy-number ColE1/pMB1/pBR322/pUC origin of replication
