>Addgene plasmid #161054 | pDONR221-SLC17A1_STOP | addgene full sequence | sequence record 435706 | Addgene NGS Result
[32 nt withheld, positions 1-32]
A
[49 nt withheld, positions 34-82]
CCTTTGACGTTGGAGTCCACGTTCTTT
[37 nt withheld, positions 110-146]
ACCCTATCTCGGTCTATTCTTTTGATTTATAAGGGATTTTGCCGATTTCGGCCTATTGGTTAAAAAATGA
GCTGATTTAACAAAAATTTAACGCGAATTTTAACAAAATATTAACGCTTACAATTTAGGTGGCACTTTTC
GGGGAAATGTGCGCGGAACCCCTATTTGTTTATTTTTCTAAATACATTCAAATATGTATCCGCTCATGAG
ACAATAACCCTGATAAATGCTTCAATAATATTGAAAAAGGAAGAGTACGAGTATTCAACATTTCCGTGTC
GCCCTTATTCCCTTTTTTGCGGCATTTTGCCTTCCTGTTTTTGCTCACCCAGAAACGCTGGTGAAAGTAA
AAGATGCTGAAGATCAGTTGGGTGCACGAGTGGGTTACATCGAACTGGATCTCAACAGCGGTAAGATCCT
TGAGAGTTTTCGCCCCGAAGAACGTTTTCCAATGATGAGCACTTTTAAAGTTCTGCTATGTGGCGCGGTA
TTATCCCGTATTGACGCCGGGCAAGAGCAACTCGGTCGCCGCATACACTATTCTCAGAATGACTTGGTTG
AGTACTCACCAGTCACAGAAAAGCATCTTACGGATGGCATGACAGTAAGAGAATTATGCAGTGCTGCCAT
AACCATGAGTGATAACACTGCGGCCAACTTACTTCTGACAACGATCGGAGGACCGAAGGAGCTAACCGCT
TTTTTGCACAACATGGGGGATCATGTAACTCGCCTTGATCGTTGGGAACCGGAGCTGAATGAAGCCATAC
CAAACGACGAGCGTGACACCACGATGCCTGTAGCAATGGCAACAACGTTGCGCAAACTATTAACTGGCGA
ACTACTTACTCTAGCTTCCCGGCAACAATTAATAGACTGGATGGAGGCGGATAAAGTTGCAGGACCACTT
CTGCGCTCGGCCCTTCCGGCTGGCTGGTTTATTGCTGATAAATCTGGAGCCGGTGAGCGTGGGTCTCGCG
GTATCATTGCAGCACTGGGGCCAGATGGTAAGCCCTCCCGTATCGTAGTTATCTACACGACGGGGAGTCA
GGCAACTATGGATGAACGAAATAGACAGATCGCTGAGATAGGTGCCTCACTGATTAAGCATTGGTAACTG
TCAGACCAAGTTTACTCATATATACTTTAGATTGATTTAAAACTTCATTTTTAATTTAAAAGGATCTAGG
TGAAGATCCTTTTTGATAATCTCATGACCAAAATCCCTTAACGTGAGTTTTCGTTCCACTGAGCGTCAGA
CCCCGTAGAAAAGATCAAAGGATCTTCTTGAGATCCTTTTTTTCTGCGCGTAATCTGCTGCTTGCAAACA
AAAAAACCACCGCTACCAGCGGTGGTTTGTTTGCCGGATCAAGAGCTACCAACTCTTTTTCCGAAGGTAA
CTGGCTTCAGCAGAGCGCAGATACCAAATACTGTTCTTCTAGTGTAGCCGTAGTTAGGCCACCACTTCAA
GAACTCTGTAGCACCGCCTACATACCTCGCTCTGCTAATCCTGTTACCAGTGGCTGCTGCCAGTGGCGAT
AAGTCGTGTCTTACCGGGTTGGACTCAAGACGATAGTTACCGGATAAGGCGCAGCGGTCGGGCTGAACGG
GGGGTTCGTGCACACAGCCCAGCTTGGAGCGAACGACCTACACCGAACTGAGATACCTACAGCGTGAGCT
ATGAGAAAGCGCCACGCTTCCCGAAGGGAGAAAGGCGGACAGGTATCCGGTAAGCGGCAGGGTCGGAACA
GGAGAGCGCACGAGGGAGCTTCCAGGGGGAAACGCCTGGTATCTTTATAGTCCTGTCGGGTTTCGCCACC
TCTGACTTGAGCGTCGATTTTTGTGATGCTCGTCAGGGGGGCGGAGCCTATGGAAAAACGCCAGCAACGC
GGCCTTTTTACGGTTCCTGGCCTTTTGCTGGCCTTTTGCTCACATGTTCTTTCCTGCGTTATCCCCTGAT
TCTGTGGATAACCGTATTACCGCCTTTGAGTGAGCTGATACCGCTCGCCGCAGCCGAACGACCGAGCGCA
GCGAGTCAGTGAGCGAGGAAGCGGAAGAGCGCCCAATACGCAAACCGCCTCTCCCCGCGCGTTGGCCGAT
TCATTAATGCAGCTGGCACGACAGGTTTCCCGACTGGAAAGCGGGCAGTGAGCGCAACGCAATTAATGTG
AGTTAGCTCACTCATTAGGCACCCCAGGCTTTACACTTTATGCTTCCGGCTCGTATGTTGTGTGGAATTG
TGAGCGGATAACAATTTCACACAGGAAACAGCTATGACCATGATTACGCCAAGCTCTAGCTAGAGGTCGA
CGGTATACAGACATGATAAGATACATTGATGAGTTTGGACAAACCACAACTAGAATGCAGTGAAAAAAAT
GCTTTATTTGTGAAATTTGTGATGCTATTGCTTTATTTGTAACCATTATAAGCTGCAATAAACAAGTTAA
CAACAACAATTGCATTCATTTTATGTTTCAGGTTCAGGGGGAGATGTGGGAGGTTTTTTAAAGCAAGTAA
AACCTCTACAAATGTGGTATGGCTGATTATGATCTAGAGTCGCGGCCGCTTTACTTGTACAGCTCGTCCA
TGCCGAGAGTGATCCCGGCGGCGGTCACGAACTCCAGCAGGACCATGTGATCGCGCTTCTCGTTGGGGTC
TTTGCTCAGGGCGGACTGGGTGCTCAGGTAGTGGTTGTCGGGCAGCAGCACGGGGCCGTCGCCGATGGGG
GTGTTCTGCTGGTAGTGGTCGGCGAGCTGCACGCTGCCGTCCTCGATGTTGTGGCGGATCTTGAAGTTCA
CCTTGATGCCGTTCTTCTGCTTGTCGGCCATGATATAGACGTTGTGGCTGTTGTAGTTGTACTCCAGCTT
GTGCCCCAGGATGTTGCCGTCCTCCTTGAAGTCGATGCCCTTCAGCTCGATGCGGTTCACCAGGGTGTCG
CCCTCGAACTTCACCTCGGCGCGGGTCTTGTAGTTGCCGTCGTCCTTGAAGAAGATGGTGCGCTCCTGGA
CGTAGCCTTCGGGCATGGCGGACTTGAAGAAGTCGTGCTGCTTCATGTGGTCGGGGTAGCGGCTGAAGCA
CTGCACGCCGTAGGTCAGGGTGGTCACGAGGGTGGGCCAGGGCACGGGCAGCTTGCCGGTGGTGCAGATG
AACTTCAGGGTCAGCTTGCCGTAGGTGGCATCGCCCTCGCCCTCGCCGGACACGCTGAACTTGTGGCCGT
TTACGTCGCCGTCCAGCTCGACCAGGATGGGCACCACCCCGGTGAACAGCTCCTCGCCCTTGCTCACCAT
GGTGGCGATGGATCCGGAAGAGTAGGCGCGCTTCTGGAAAGCCTGGCGGGTGGTGGCGTTGACGATGGAG
GTCATCTGGGTGCGCTTGAGGGTCTGGAGGGGGGAGCCAGTCTGGATGGTGCGCTTGCTGACCTGAGCAA
CGCGGACAGCAGGGCGGGCAACCTTGGCGGAAGCAGCCATCCGGGAGGCCAGGCGAGAGGCGAGGACACG
AGTGGAGGCCATGGTGAATTCGAAGCTTGAGCTCGAGATCTGAGTCCGGTAGCGCTAGCGGATCTGACGG
TTCACTAAACCAGCTCTGCTTATATAGACCTCCCACCGTACACGCCTACCGCCCATTTGCGTCAATGGGG
CGGAGTTGTTACGACATTTTGGAAAGTCCCGTTGATTTTGGTGCCAAAACAAACTCCCATTGACGTCAAT
GGGGTGGAGACTTGGAAATCCCCGTGAGTCAAACCGCTATCCACGCCCATTGATGTACTGCCAAAACCGC
ATCACCATGGTAATAGCGATGACTAATACGTAGATGTACTGCCAAGTAGGAAAGTCCCATAAGGTCATGT
ACTGGGCATAATGCCAGGCGGGCCATTTACCGTCATTGACGTCAATAGGGGGCGTACTTGGCATATGATA
CACTTGATGTACTGCCAAGTGGGCAGTTTACCGTAAATACTCCACCCATTGACGTCAATGGAAAGTCCCT
ATTGGCGTTACTATGGGAACATACGTCATTATTGACGTCAATGGTACTCTTCCTAGAGCATGGCTACGTA
GATAAGTAGCATGGCGGGTTAATCATTAACTACAAGGAACCCCTAGTGATGGAGTTGGCCACTCCCTCTC
TGCGCGCTCGCTCGCTCACTGAGGCCGGGCGACCAAAGGGCGCCCGACGCCCGGGCTTTGCCCGGGCGGC
CTCAGTGAGCGAGCGAGCGCGCAGCTGGCGTAATAGCGAAGAGGCCCGCACCGATCGCCCTTCCCAACAG
TTGCGCAGCCTGAATGGCGAATGGG
[124 nt withheld, positions 4442-4565]
C
[59 nt withheld, positions 4567-4625]
Features (pLannotate 1.2.2; 17 found; start..end, strand, type, name):
    298..402     +  promoter       AmpR promoter: bla
    405..1263    +  CDS            AmpR (fragment): β-lactamase; bla; confers resistance to ampicillin, carbenicillin, and related antibiotics
   1434..2022    +  rep_origin     ori: high-copy-number ColE1/pMB1/pBR322/pUC origin of replication
   2205..2297    +  CDS            lacI (fragment): lac repressor; lacI; The lac repressor binds to the lac operator to inhibit transcription in E. coli. This inhibition can be relieved by adding lactose or isopropyl-β-D-thiogalactopyranoside (IPTG).
   2310..2331    +  protein_bind   CAP binding site: CAP binding activates transcription in the presence of cAMP. E. coli catabolite activator protein
   2346..2376    +  promoter       lac promoter: promoter for the E. coli lac operon
   2384..2400    +  protein_bind   lac operator: The lac repressor binds to the lac operator to inhibit transcription in E. coli. This inhibition can be relieved by adding lactose or isopropyl-β-D-thiogalactopyranoside (IPTG). lac repressor encoded by lacI
   2473..2594    -  polyA_signal   SV40 poly(A) signal: SV40 polyadenylation signal
   2617..2700    -  CDS            large T antigen (fragment): large T antigen from SV40 (simian virus 40)
   2717..3436    -  CDS            EGFP: the original enhanced GFP (Yang et al., 1996) mammalian codon-optimized
   3431..3658    -  CDS            oli (fragment): ATP9_NEUCR - Also known as atp-9, atp9, prl-1. Experimental evidence at protein level: Swiss-Prot protein existence level 1. Mitochondrial membrane ATP synthase (F(1)F(0) ATP synthase or Complex V) produces ATP from ADP in the presence of a proton gradient across the membrane which is generated by electron transport complexes of the respiratory chain. F-type ATPases consist of two structural domains, F(1) - containing the extramembraneous catalytic core and F(0) - containing the membrane proton channel, linked together by a central stalk and a peripheral stalk. During catalysis, ATP synthesis
   3662..3705    -  misc_feature   MCS (fragment): multiple cloning site
   3728..3931    -  promoter       CMV promoter: human cytomegalovirus (CMV) immediate early promoter
   3932..4180    -  enhancer       CMV enhancer (fragment): human cytomegalovirus immediate early enhancer
   4241..4373    +  repeat_region  AAV2 ITR (fragment): inverted terminal repeat of adeno-associated virus serotype 2 inverted
   4368..4437    +  CDS            lacZα (fragment): LacZα fragment of β-galactosidase; lacZ fragment
   4442..245     +  rep_origin     f1 ori (across the origin) (sequence partly withheld): f1 bacteriophage origin of replication; arrow indicates direction of (+) strand synthesis
