[The description below was written by a language model from this plasmid's Addgene catalogue record and pLannotate feature annotations shown in this document.]
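Description:
pDONR221-SLC17A1_STOP is a Gateway entry clone built on the pDONR221 backbone. It carries a codon-optimized open reading frame for human SLC17A1 (also known as NPT1 or NAPI-1), a solute carrier implicated in sodium-dependent phosphate resorption and urate transport in the kidney. In the depositor's full sequence (about 3.95 kb), the roughly 1.4 kb ORF sits between attL1 and attL2 sites, so an LR recombination reaction can move it directionally into any attR-containing destination vector. The ORF ends in a stop codon, which makes this version suited to untagged or N-terminally tagged expression; the record notes that a companion clone without the stop codon exists for C-terminal fusions. The plasmid is maintained in E. coli through a high-copy ColE1/pUC-type origin and selected with kanamycin via an aph(3')-Ia cassette. rrnB T1 and T2 terminators lie upstream of the cassette to insulate it from read-through transcription, and a T7 promoter and M13 primer sites flank the insert. Although the catalogue lists the vector type as mammalian expression, no eukaryotic promoter is annotated in the entry clone, so expression depends on the chosen destination vector. The clone belongs to a consortium collection of SLC transporter ORFs made for systematic study of these proteins.

The second feature table, from the repository's sequencing result (about 4.6 kb), does not match this description. It shows an ampicillin-resistance plasmid with a CMV enhancer/promoter driving an EGFP fusion to a mitochondrial ATP synthase subunit 9 fragment, an SV40 poly(A) signal, an AAV2 ITR fragment and an f1 origin, with no attL sites, KanR or SLC17A1. It appears to represent a different construct, and the record does not explain the discrepancy.
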