Addgene plasmid #161054: pDONR221-SLC17A1_STOP
Purpose: Gateway entry clone with codon-optimized ORF sequence for subcloning into custom expression vectors. Contains a STOP codon at the end of the codon-optimized ORF sequence.
Depositing lab: RESOLUTE Consortium & Giulio Superti-Furga. Depositing organization: CeMM Research Center for Molecular Medicine. Publication: The RESOLUTE consortium: unlocking SLC transporters for drug discovery. Superti-Furga G, Lackner D, Wiedmer T, Ingles-Prieto A, Barbosa B, Girardi E, Goldmann U, Gurtl B, Klavins K, Klimek C, Lindinger S, Lineiro-Retes E, Muller AC, Onstein S, Redinger G, Reil D, Sedlyarov V, Wolf G, Crawford M, Everley R, ... Steppan CM. Nat Rev Drug Discov. 2020 Jul;19(7):429-430. doi: 10.1038/d41573-020-00056-6. PubMed 32265506.
Backbone
  Vector backbone: pDONR221
  Backbone manufacturer: ThermoFisher Scientific
  Backbone size w/o insert (bp): 2550
  Vector type: Mammalian Expression
Growth in bacteria
  Bacterial resistance: Kanamycin, 50 μg/mL
  Growth temperature: 37°C
  Growth strain: NEB Stable
  Copy number: High Copy
Gene/Insert
  Gene/Insert name: SLC17A1 (alt name: NAPI-1, NPT1)
  Species: H. sapiens (human)
  Insert size (bp): 1404
  Entrez Gene: SLC17A1 (a.k.a. NAPI-1, NPT-1, NPT1)
  Cloning method: Gateway Cloning
  Sequencing primers: 5′ M13-fwd; 3′ M13-rev
Terms and licenses: Academic/Nonprofit Terms; Industry Terms
Depositor comments: This plasmid contains a STOP codon at the end of the codon-optimized ORF. For the version of this plasmid that does not contain a STOP codon, please see Addgene plasmid 131888 For more information on the full Resolute plasmid collection, please see www.addgene.org/depositor-collections/re-solute/. Please provide your feedback on this plasmid to the RESOLUTE consortium by filling out their RESOLUTE repository feedback form: https://forms.office.com/Pages/ResponsePage.aspx?id=0e05yklzmkS7rjFGQL4N7z4feCLQvEJAmVcOCM_u885UN1JJRko0Ukg4TVQwNTZLOUxPQVJWT1NHUCQlQCN0PWcu
How to cite: pDONR221-SLC17A1_STOP was a gift from RESOLUTE Consortium & Giulio Superti-Furga (Addgene plasmid # 161054)
