>Addgene plasmid #161054 | pDONR221-SLC17A1_STOP | depositor partial sequence | sequence record 312043 | Codon-optimized ORF of SLC17A1
ATGCAGATGGACAACCGGCTGCCCCCTAAGAAGGTGCCTGGCTTCTGCTCCTTTAGATACGGCCTGTCTT
TCCTGGTGCACTGCTGTAATGTGATCATCACAGCCCAGCGGGCCTGTCTGAACCTGACCATGGTGGTCAT
GGTGAATTCTACAGATCCCCACGGCCTGCCTAACACCAGCACAAAGAAGCTGCTGGACAACATCAAGAAT
CCTATGTACAATTGGAGCCCAGATATCCAGGGCATCATCCTGAGCTCCACATCCTATGGCGTGATCATCA
TCCAGGTGCCCGTGGGCTACTTCTCTGGCATCTATAGCACCAAGAAGATGATCGGCTTTGCCCTGTGCCT
GTCTAGCGTGCTGAGCCTGCTGATCCCACCCGCCGCCGGCATCGGCGTGGCCTGGGTGGTGGTGTGCAGG
GCAGTGCAGGGAGCAGCACAGGGCATCGTGGCCACAGCCCAGTTCGAGATCTACGTGAAGTGGGCACCTC
CACTGGAGAGGGGCAGACTGACCTCCATGTCTACAAGCGGCTTCCTGCTGGGCCCTTTTATCGTGCTGCT
GGTGACCGGCGTGATCTGCGAGTCCCTGGGATGGCCAATGGTGTTCTATATCTTTGGAGCATGCGGATGT
GCCGTGTGCCTGCTGTGGTTCGTGCTGTTTTACGACGATCCAAAGGACCACCCCTGTATCTCCATCTCTG
AGAAGGAGTATATCACCTCCTCTCTGGTGCAGCAGGTGAGCTCCTCTAGACAGAGCCTGCCAATCAAGGC
CATCCTGAAGTCCCTGCCCGTGTGGGCAATCAGCACCGGCTCCTTCACATTCTTTTGGAGCCACAACATC
ATGACCCTGTACACACCCATGTTTATCAATTCCATGCTGCACGTGAACATCAAGGAGAATGGCTTCCTGA
GCTCCCTGCCTTATCTGTTTGCATGGATCTGCGGAAACCTGGCAGGACAGCTGTCCGACTTCTTTCTGAC
AAGGAATATCCTGTCTGTGATCGCCGTGCGCAAGCTGTTCACCGCAGCAGGCTTTCTGCTGCCAGCAATC
TTCGGCGTGTGCCTGCCTTACCTGTCTAGCACATTCTATTCCATCGTGATCTTTCTGATCCTGGCAGGAG
CAACCGGATCTTTCTGCCTGGGCGGCGTGTTTATCAACGGCCTGGATATCGCCCCAAGGTACTTCGGCTT
TATCAAGGCCTGTTCTACCCTGACAGGCATGATCGGAGGACTGATCGCAAGCACCCTGACAGGCCTGATC
CTGAAGCAGGACCCCGAGAGCGCCTGGTTCAAGACCTTTATCCTGATGGCCGCCATCAATGTGACAGGCC
TGATCTTTTATCTGATCGTGGCCACCGCCGAGATCCAGGATTGGGCCAAGGAGAAGCAGCACACCCGCCT
GTAA
